>Addgene plasmid #173956 | pGL3-noSV40-humanEC1.25_S3-4-5-6 | addgene full sequence | sequence record 341650 | Addgene NGS Result
GGTACCTCAGAGAGTAGAAATTGAGGGACTTAAAACATTTTCTTACGAGAACATAGAAAAAAAAACATAT
CTGAGGCACGTGTTTTATGAGATTAAGAAGAATTGCTAAACAATTGTAACCTAATACCAAGACCCAGAGG
GGATGGCTCAAGGAAAGAAAGTTTTCTTGATTACAGCCTAGTTAAGCAATTTAATTAAAATGGCTGCTTT
AAAAATATGTGCAATTTTGCCAATGGTAAGTGTGTTTTCTGGTGACATGTAGAAACACTGATGAGTCCCA
GCCAGGATACCATTACAAAGACAAAAGGTCACTGGGCTCTCCTTACAACAAACACATGTTTTCCATTGAC
TGTCTCCCCCATGGTGAATTTCCTTGCCACTCATTAGAATTTATTGATGCATAATTCCCCTGCAAAATAG
ATTATGGAAAATGTAGTCTTACATAATCTTTGTCTTCTTTCTCTGAAGAACTGAGTGAAAGGTGTATCAC
AGTGGCCATTTTTGAGGTGACGATGAGGTTGAGGAAAGAGGAAAGGCGGTGAGGAGCTCTCTCAGGATGC
AATTGAGTTACCTACCTCTGCTGAAAAAATGGATTATTTTGCTAGGTTGTGTGTGGTGAGTTAGACTTAT
GACCTAGGGAAGTAGAAGTCAGGAGGGAAGGCCTGGTAGCAGCATCCTATAAACCAGGCCAATGTGTTGC
CCTGAAAAGGAATGCACTGCCATAAATGAAGGCACTTGGAGGGCAAGGGTCATAGTATGTAATTAGCGCA
GGCCATTTAAGGAAGAATAAGAAAATAATGTTTTACAAGCTGGTAGAAAGAGAAGCAAATAATCATTTAA
ATGTTCCAATTGTGAGTTCCGTCAGTGTGTGTGGTTTATTTTATAAGCAACTTTCTGTACTAGTAAGAGG
CAAAGCAATACTGGGAAATGAAGTGCTCATTGGTACCCTGCAGTATGCACTACAGGGCCCTTCCTTTGAA
CTGCTTTGCATAAGGTTTATTTCCGGCACTCTGTTTTGTTCGCTAGCCCCGCGTGCTAGCCTCTACACAG
CTGGTCAATCCATAGTTGTTTTTTCAATTCCAGGTTCAAGTTACATTTTATTGTTTATTGTTTTATTTTG
AAATATTTCTTCTTGGCACCCTTACCAGAAAAGTCGCAATCTTTGGTCGAAATTTGATAATGGAAGATTA
GTTTACTGGTCAGGATATTGTGGATTAATTAAGATGGAAATCTGGAAACTGGTTTTCATTCTTTGTTTCC
TACAGTGAGCAGTAAAAGAACAAATTAATGGAGTGAAACATGATCTCTTGGCTGCTAAATTCCAAAGAAC
AAATGTGATATTTAATTACTTACAGATATTGAGCCTTTTTCCCCCACTAATTTTAATTTTGTCTCCCCAT
TTGTAAATTATTTGGTGTTTTTGTTTGTTTGTGCCATTTTGTTTTTAAGTTAGAACTCATACAAAGGTAA
TATATCACCATAAGCCCTGAGGGCATGACACAGAAGATTCACTTACAAAGGACAGACACTCTTTCTAATG
GGTCACAACATTCCTCTGATGGATAGGAGTCACTAAACTGACAATAGGTTGCTTGAAAGAGCTCTCATCT
GAGCTTTAATCCTTATTTGATTTAACATTTTATCTTCATTGAAATATCTTAAACATTTGTTGAATGATAA
AATCAGGATGTTTTTATTTGTATTCCCTGAGAGCTAAAATTAAACAGAAGATGCACGTATTTCACTTCCC
ATATTTTAGAGAAATTATTTGAGCTACACTAAATACAGCATTAATAAATCTGACTGTGGCTTAACTATAT
TTGTTCTTCTTAATTAACTCCACAAAATATCTGCCACCCGGGTTTTGTGGTGAATTTCAAGACTTAAAGT
AGCTAATGCAAAAGGATGATAATTTGTATTAATTTTGGTATACTATACCAACAGTTTTGAATAATATGTA
TGTCAGAAGGCCTTAAGAAATAGAGCATTATGTCTGCTGTAATTATTCTCTCCTCTTTTCTGCCACACAT
AGCCACATGGCTCAGTCATTATCTTCTGCTATTTAGTATATTTAATACCAAAGGAATTCCTGCTAGCCAT
CTGCTTTTCTATGTTAATTCTTGCCCTTTGCAGTTTTCCTTACAAGATATAATCATCTAGAACAGCAGGT
CCCTACAGAGAACTTGAACATTTGCTTTTAATCAAAAGGCATAGTTTATATTAAACTCAGTAAACAAAAT
CAGGGGACTTGTATAAATAACAATTTGTGCATATCATTTTCATTTTTGCTGACACTTTTGACTCTGGTAT
TGATCTTTCTCCAGGTTGTGAAACTCAGAGGGCAAAGTGCAAAGTTCAAAAGTGGCTATTTGCCTCAAGG
TTTATTGAAAATAAAACATCAACGGAAGTCCTCTGAAGTAATTTGAGGAAACTTTTTTTTTCTTCTAGGA
AGGATGTCATTATTCAGTTTCTAAGGTTAAGTCTGCTTAGAGAAAAATAATAGAGTGAAAATAGGCTTGA
AACATTAGAAAGCTGGCAGAAAACATCTATATAATTGTGGGACTGAATGCAAGTATGTAAAATTTCCAAA
AACAAACATTGCATTCTATATGGAACATCTCTTTATCTGTTCATCGTCCAAATACAGAAACTATAGCTCC
ATCTTGCCAAATCCATAGTATGTGGACTGAAAAAAAAAAAAAAGAAAAAAGAAAAAACAGATGCAAAATG
AATAAGGAAAGAGTACATTTAAAAAAATACATTTTTTAAACTGGTTTAATAAGAAAATTAATTTTAAAAA
ATCAGTACAATTGGATTGTCATCAAGCAGCTAAAAGGCACAGCTCATTTTTTCAATTGTCCTGTTCCAAA
TGATTATTTTGTTTCATGCAAGCACTTGCTGGGAACGTTTCCATGCTGAAACAAGACAAGTGCAGGCAGA
GCTGTTTTTAATTTTTAAAGATAACTAAAAACATACAGAAAAGCCTTCCAAGCTTGACTTGAAATTGTTG
TATCTAAAGATTCTCAATGCATTTATTAGGAAGTGTCCATCCAACTTAAGAGAATTTTAACAGGCGTCCT
AAGGTCAGACTGCAAATCAGGCCAGGAGTCAAGAGCTTCAGTAATCTTTTCCCAGCGTCATGCAGTAGAT
CCTGGTTATTTTCAACCAAATTAGACATCATTTTGGATGTTTATTCTCCCAATTATCTCCTTACCCCCCC
AATCCTTCTAAGTTTCTTTATGGTTTTATTTAAAAATTCTCTTAGTTTTTTATTGCGAGAGTAACTTAAG
TGTGGTCTATTTGAAATCTTCATCACATATAAAGGGGGAACACAAAATCATTTACGTAATAAGACTCCAG
CTAACAGGCACCCTCCAGCAATCTGAATGCTTATGAAATGGCATGAAAATAAATCCAGAAAATTAAACTA
AGAGCTAGACAAAATATAAACTACTTTGAGCTGTGCTTTTACAAGACAGATATGTCTAGGTATATGAGCT
CCTAGTTTTCCTGGACTCGAGATCTGCGATCTGCATCTCAATTAGTCAGCAACCATAGTCCCGCCCCTAA
CTCCGCCCATCCCGCCCCTAACTCCGCCCAGTTCCGCCCATTCTCCGCCCCATCGCTGACTAATTTTTTT
TATTTATGCAGAGGCCGAGGCCGCCTCGGCCTCTGAGCTATTCCAGAAGTAGTGAGGAGGCTTTTTTGGA
GGCCTAGGCTTTTGCAAAAAGCTTGGCATTCCGGTACTGTTGGTAAAGCCACCATGGAAGACGCCAAAAA
CATAAAGAAAGGCCCGGCGCCATTCTATCCGCTGGAAGATGGAACCGCTGGAGAGCAACTGCATAAGGCT
ATGAAGAGATACGCCCTGGTTCCTGGAACAATTGCTTTTACAGATGCACATATCGAGGTGGACATCACTT
ACGCTGAGTACTTCGAAATGTCCGTTCGGTTGGCAGAAGCTATGAAACGATATGGGCTGAATACAAATCA
CAGAATCGTCGTATGCAGTGAAAACTCTCTTCAATTCTTTATGCCGGTGTTGGGCGCGTTATTTATCGGA
GTTGCAGTTGCGCCCGCGAACGACATTTATAATGAACGTGAATTGCTCAACAGTATGGGCATTTCGCAGC
CTACCGTGGTGTTCGTTTCCAAAAAGGGGTTGCAAAAAATTTTGAACGTGCAAAAAAAGCTCCCAATCAT
CCAAAAAATTATTATCATGGATTCTAAAACGGATTACCAGGGATTTCAGTCGATGTACACGTTCGTCACA
TCTCATCTACCTCCCGGTTTTAATGAATACGATTTTGTGCCAGAGTCCTTCGATAGGGACAAGACAATTG
CACTGATCATGAACTCCTCTGGATCTACTGGTCTGCCTAAAGGTGTCGCTCTGCCTCATAGAACTGCCTG
CGTGAGATTCTCGCATGCCAGAGATCCTATTTTTGGCAATCAAATCATTCCGGATACTGCGATTTTAAGT
GTTGTTCCATTCCATCACGGTTTTGGAATGTTTACTACACTCGGATATTTGATATGTGGATTTCGAGTCG
TCTTAATGTATAGATTTGAAGAAGAGCTGTTTCTGAGGAGCCTTCAGGATTACAAGATTCAAAGTGCGCT
GCTGGTGCCAACCCTATTCTCCTTCTTCGCCAAAAGCACTCTGATTGACAAATACGATTTATCTAATTTA
CACGAAATTGCTTCTGGTGGCGCTCCCCTCTCTAAGGAAGTCGGGGAAGCGGTTGCCAAGAGGTTCCATC
TGCCAGGTATCAGGCAAGGATATGGGCTCACTGAGACTACATCAGCTATTCTGATTACACCCGAGGGGGA
TGATAAACCGGGCGCGGTCGGTAAAGTTGTTCCATTTTTTGAAGCGAAGGTTGTGGATCTGGATACCGGG
AAAACGCTGGGCGTTAATCAAAGAGGCGAACTGTGTGTGAGAGGTCCTATGATTATGTCCGGTTATGTAA
ACAATCCGGAAGCGACCAACGCCTTGATTGACAAGGATGGATGGCTACATTCTGGAGACATAGCTTACTG
GGACGAAGACGAACACTTCTTCATCGTTGACCGCCTGAAGTCTCTGATTAAGTACAAAGGCTATCAGGTG
GCTCCCGCTGAATTGGAATCCATCTTGCTCCAACACCCCAACATCTTCGACGCAGGTGTCGCAGGTCTTC
CCGACGATGACGCCGGTGAACTTCCCGCCGCCGTTGTTGTTTTGGAGCACGGAAAGACGATGACGGAAAA
AGAGATCGTGGATTACGTCGCCAGTCAAGTAACAACCGCGAAAAAGTTGCGCGGAGGAGTTGTGTTTGTG
GACGAAGTACCGAAAGGTCTTACCGGAAAACTCGACGCAAGAAAAATCAGAGAGATCCTCATAAAGGCCA
AGAAGGGCGGAAAGATCGCCGTGTAATTCTAGAGTCGGGGCGGCCGGCCGCTTCGAGCAGACATGATAAG
ATACATTGATGAGTTTGGACAAACCACAACTAGAATGCAGTGAAAAAAATGCTTTATTTGTGAAATTTGT
GATGCTATTGCTTTATTTGTAACCATTATAAGCTGCAATAAACAAGTTAACAACAACAATTGCATTCATT
TTATGTTTCAGGTTCAGGGGGAGGTGTGGGAGGTTTTTTAAAGCAAGTAAAACCTCTACAAATGTGGTAA
AATCGATAAGGATCTGGATCCGTCGACCGATGCCCTTGAGAGCCTTCAACCCAGTCAGCTCCTTCCGGTG
GGCGCGGGGCATGACTATCGTCGCCGCACTTATGACTGTCTTCTTTATCATGCAACTCGTAGGACAGGTG
CCGGCAGCGCTCTTCCGCTTCCTCGCTCACTGACTCGCTGCGCTCGGTCGTTCGGCTGCGGCGAGCGGTA
TCAGCTCACTCAAAGGCGGTAATACGGTTATCCACAGAATCAGGGGATAACGCAGGAAAGAACATGTGAG
CAAAAGGCCAGCAAAAGGCCAGGAACCGTAAAAAGGCCGCGTTGCTGGCGTTTTTCCATAGGCTCCGCCC
CCCTGACGAGCATCACAAAAATCGACGCTCAAGTCAGAGGTGGCGAAACCCGACAGGACTATAAAGATAC
CAGGCGTTTCCCCCTGGAAGCTCCCTCGTGCGCTCTCCTGTTCCGACCCTGCCGCTTACCGGATACCTGT
CCGCCTTTCTCCCTTCGGGAAGCGTGGCGCTTTCTCATAGCTCACGCTGTAGGTATCTCAGTTCGGTGTA
GGTCGTTCGCTCCAAGCTGGGCTGTGTGCACGAACCCCCCGTTCAGCCCGACCGCTGCGCCTTATCCGGT
AACTATCGTCTTGAGTCCAACCCGGTAAGACACGACTTATCGCCACTGGCAGCAGCCACTGGTAACAGGA
TTAGCAGAGCGAGGTATGTAGGCGGTGCTACAGAGTTCTTGAAGTGGTGGCCTAACTACGGCTACACTAG
AAGAACAGTATTTGGTATCTGCGCTCTGCTGAAGCCAGTTACCTTCGGAAAAAGAGTTGGTAGCTCTTGA
TCCGGCAAACAAACCACCGCTGGTAGCGGTGGTTTTTTTGTTTGCAAGCAGCAGATTACGCGCAGAAAAA
AAGGATCTCAAGAAGATCCTTTGATCTTTTCTACGGGGTCTGACGCTCAGTGGAACGAAAACTCACGTTA
AGGGATTTTGGTCATGAGATTATCAAAAAGGATCTTCACCTAGATCCTTTTAAATTAAAAATGAAGTTTT
AAATCAATCTAAAGTATATATGAGTAAACTTGGTCTGACAGTTACCAATGCTTAATCAGTGAGGCACCTA
TCTCAGCGATCTGTCTATTTCGTTCATCCATAGTTGCCTGACTCCCCGTCGTGTAGATAACTACGATACG
GGAGGGCTTACCATCTGGCCCCAGTGCTGCAATGATACCGCGAGACCCACGCTCACCGGCTCCAGATTTA
TCAGCAATAAACCAGCCAGCCGGAAGGGCCGAGCGCAGAAGTGGTCCTGCAACTTTATCCGCCTCCATCC
AGTCTATTAATTGTTGCCGGGAAGCTAGAGTAAGTAGTTCGCCAGTTAATAGTTTGCGCAACGTTGTTGC
CATTGCTACAGGCATCGTGGTGTCACGCTCGTCGTTTGGTATGGCTTCATTCAGCTCCGGTTCCCAACGA
TCAAGGCGAGTTACATGATCCCCCATGTTGTGCAAAAAAGCGGTTAGCTCCTTCGGTCCTCCGATCGTTG
TCAGAAGTAAGTTGGCCGCAGTGTTATCACTCATGGTTATGGCAGCACTGCATAATTCTCTTACTGTCAT
GCCATCCGTAAGATGCTTTTCTGTGACTGGTGAGTACTCAACCAAGTCATTCTGAGAATAGTGTATGCGG
CGACCGAGTTGCTCTTGCCCGGCGTCAATACGGGATAATACCGCGCCACATAGCAGAACTTTAAAAGTGC
TCATCATTGGAAAACGTTCTTCGGGGCGAAAACTCTCAAGGATCTTACCGCTGTTGAGATCCAGTTCGAT
GTAACCCACTCGTGCACCCAACTGATCTTCAGCATCTTTTACTTTCACCAGCGTTTCTGGGTGAGCAAAA
ACAGGAAGGCAAAATGCCGCAAAAAAGGGAATAAGGGCGACACGGAAATGTTGAATACTCATACTCTTCC
TTTTTCAATATTATTGAAGCATTTATCAGGGTTATTGTCTCATGAGCGGATACATATTTGAATGTATTTA
GAAAAATAAACAAATAGGGGTTCCGCGCACATTTCCCCGAAAAGTGCCACCTG
[124 nt withheld, positions 7754-7877]
C
[91 nt withheld, positions 7879-7969]
A
[49 nt withheld, positions 7971-8019]
CCTTTGACGTTGGAGTCCACGTTCTTT
[37 nt withheld, positions 8047-8083]
ACCCTATCTCGGTCTATTCTTTTGATTTATAAGGGATTTTGCCGATTTCGGCCTATTGGTTAAAAAATGA
GCTGATTTAACAAAAATTTAACGCGAATTTTAACAAAATATTAACGCTTACAATTTGCCATTCGCCATTC
AGGCTGCGCAACTGTTGGGAAGGGCGATCGGTGCGGGCCTCTTCGCTATTACGCCAGCCCAAGCTACCAT
GATAAGTAAGTAATATTAAGGTACGGGAGGTACTTGGAGCGGCCGCAATAAAATATCTTTATTTTCATTA
CATCTGTGTGTTGGTTTTTTGTGTGAATCGATAGTACTAACATACGCTCTCCATCAAAACAAAACGAAAC
AAAACAAACTAGCAAAATAGGCTGTCCCCAGTGCAAGTGCAGGTGCCAGAACATTTCTCTATCGATA
Features (pLannotate 1.2.2; 14 found; start..end, strand, type, name):
    779..795     +  misc_feature   CEN4 (fragment): S. cerevisiae CEN4 centromere
   2688..2704    +  promoter       ARG4 promoter (fragment): S. cerevisiae ARG4
   3532..3728    +  promoter       SV40 promoter: SV40 early promoter
   3764..5416    +  CDS            luciferase: firefly luciferase; luc+; enhanced luc+ version of the luciferase gene
   5457..5578    -  polyA_signal   SV40 poly(A) signal: SV40 polyadenylation signal
   5601..5669    -  CDS            large T antigen (fragment): large T antigen from SV40 (simian virus 40)
   5691..5823    +  CDS            TcR (fragment): tetracycline efflux protein; tet; confers resistance to tetracycline
   6003..6591    -  rep_origin     ori: high-copy-number ColE1/pMB1/pBR322/pUC origin of replication
   6762..7622    -  CDS            AmpR: β-lactamase; bla; confers resistance to ampicillin, carbenicillin, and related antibiotics
   7623..7727    -  promoter       AmpR promoter: bla
   7754..8182    +  rep_origin     f1 ori (sequence partly withheld): f1 bacteriophage origin of replication; arrow indicates direction of (+) strand synthesis
   8214..8281    -  CDS            lacZα (fragment): LacZα fragment of β-galactosidase; lacZ fragment
   8340..8388    +  polyA_signal   poly(A) signal: synthetic polyadenylation signal
   8402..8493    +  misc_feature   pause site: RNA polymerase II transcriptional pause signal from the human α2 globin gene
