[The description below was written by a language model from this plasmid's Addgene catalogue record and pLannotate feature annotations shown in this document.]
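Description:
pGL3-noSV40-humanEC1.25_S3-4-5-6 is a firefly luciferase enhancer reporter plasmid built on the Promega pGL3-Promoter backbone for transfection into mammalian cells. It is propagated in E. coli as a high-copy plasmid through a ColE1/pUC-type origin and selected with ampicillin via the β-lactamase gene and its native promoter. An f1 phage origin is also present, which permits single-stranded DNA production.

The payload is a roughly 3.5 kb human genomic insert made up of enhancer regions S3, S4, S5 and S6 from EC1.25, one of the SOX9 enhancer clusters, with no recorded mutations. In the sequenced 8.5 kb record the unannotated span upstream of the SV40 early promoter fits this insert. The very short "CEN4" and "ARG4 promoter" hits inside that span are most likely chance matches rather than real yeast elements. The SV40 promoter acts as a minimal promoter driving the luc+ firefly luciferase coding sequence, which is followed by the SV40 late poly(A) signal. A synthetic poly(A) signal and a transcriptional pause site lie upstream of the cloning region and limit read-through transcription from the backbone, so that luciferase output reflects the activity of the cloned enhancer. The small large T antigen, TcR and lacZα fragments are backbone remnants. The record does not explain the "noSV40" in the name; both the catalogue entry and the feature table show that the SV40 promoter is retained. The exact cloning sites are not recorded either.

The construct is used to measure the enhancer activity of this group of EC1.25 subregions in luciferase assays. It comes from work on long-range SOX9 regulation in human neural crest and its link to a craniofacial disorder.
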