Addgene plasmid #173956: pGL3-noSV40-humanEC1.25_S3-4-5-6
Purpose: Firefly luciferase enhancer reporter plasmid.
Depositing lab: Joanna Wysocka. Depositing organization: Stanford University. Publication: Loss of Extreme Long-Range Enhancers in Human Neural Crest Drives a Craniofacial Disorder. Long HK, Osterwalder M, Welsh IC, Hansen K, Davies JOJ, Liu YE, Koska M, Adams AT, Aho R, Arora N, Ikeda K, Williams RM, Sauka-Spengler T, Porteus MH, Mohun T, Dickel DE, Swigut T, Hughes JR, Higgs DR, Visel A, Selleri L, Wysocka J. Cell Stem Cell. 2020 Nov 5;27(5):765-783.e14. doi: 10.1016/j.stem.2020.09.001. Epub 2020 Sep 28. PubMed 32991838.
Backbone
  Vector backbone: pGL3-Promoter, GenBank: U47298.2
  Backbone manufacturer: Promega
  Backbone size w/o insert (bp): 5016
  Vector type: Luciferase
Growth in bacteria
  Bacterial resistance: Ampicillin, 100 μg/mL
  Growth temperature: 37°C
  Growth strain: DH5alpha
  Copy number: High Copy
Gene/Insert
  Gene/Insert name: Enhancer regions 3-6 (S3, S4, S5 and S6) from SOX9 enhancer cluster EC1.25
  Species: H. sapiens (human)
  Insert size (bp): 3484
  Mutation: None
  Promoter: SV40 promoter
  Cloning method: Restriction Enzyme; 5′ cloning site unknown (unknown if destroyed)
  Sequencing primers: 5′ CGCTCTCCATCAAAACAAAACG; 3′ GAGTTAGGGGCGGGATGG
Terms and licenses: Academic/Nonprofit Terms; Industry Terms: Not Available to Industry
How to cite: pGL3-noSV40-humanEC1.25_S3-4-5-6 was a gift from Joanna Wysocka (Addgene plasmid # 173956 ; http://n2t.net/addgene:173956 ; RRID:Addgene_173956)
