>Addgene plasmid #173956 | pGL3-noSV40-humanEC1.25_S3-4-5-6 | depositor partial sequence | sequence record 337412 | S3-4-5-6
TCAGAGAGTAGAAATTGAGGGACTTAAAACATTTTCTTACGAGAACATAGAAAAAAAAACATATCTGAGG
CACGTGTTTTATGAGATTAAGAAGAATTGCTAAACAATTGTAACCTAATACCAAGACCCAGAGGGGATGG
CTCAAGGAAAGAAAGTTTTCTTGATTACAGCCTAGTTAAGCAATTTAATTAAAATGGCTGCTTTAAAAAT
ATGTGCAATTTTGCCAATGGTAAGTGTGTTTTCTGGTGACATGTAGAAACACTGATGAGTCCCAGCCAGG
ATACCATTACAAAGACAAAAGGTCACTGGGCTCTCCTTACAACAAACACATGTTTTCCATTGACTGTCTC
CCCCATGGTGAATTTCCTTGCCACTCATTAGAATTTATTGATGCATAATTCCCCTGCAAAATAGATTATG
GAAAATGTAGTCTTACATAATCTTTGTCTTCTTTCTCTGAAGAACTGAGTGAAAGGTGTATCACAGTGGC
CATTTTTGAGGTGACGATGAGGTTGAGGAAAGAGGAAAGGCGGTGAGGAGCTCTCTCAGGATGCAATTGA
GTTACCTACCTCTGCTGAAAAAATGGATTATTTTGCTAGGTTGTGTGTGGTGAGTTAGACTTATGACCTA
GGGAAGTAGAAGTCAGGAGGGAAGGCCTGGTAGCAGCATCCTATAAACCAGGCCAATGTGTTGCCCTGAA
AAGGAATGCACTGCCATAAATGAAGGCACTTGGAGGGCAAGGGTCATAGTATGTAATTAGCGCAGGCCAT
TTAAGGAAGAATAAGAAAATAATGTTTTACAAGCTGGTAGAAAGAGAAGCAAATAATCATTTAAATGTTC
CAATTGTGAGTTCCGTCAGTGTGTGTGGTTTATTTTATAAGCAACTTTCTGTACTAGTAAGAGGCAAAGC
AATACTGGGAAATGAAGTGCTCATTGGTACCCTGCAGTATGCACTACAGGGCCCTTCCTTTGAACTGCTT
TGCATAAGGTTTATTTCCGGCACTCTGTTTTGTTCGCTAGCCCCGCGTGCTAGCCTCTACACAGCTGGTC
AATCCATAGTTGTTTTTTCAATTCCAGGTTCAAGTTACATTTTATTGTTTATTGTTTTATTTTGAAATAT
TTCTTCTTGGCACCCTTACCAGAAAAGTCGCAATCTTTGGTCGAAATTTGATAATGGAAGATTAGTTTAC
TGGTCAGGATATTGTGGATTAATTAAGATGGAAATCTGGAAACTGGTTTTCATTCTTTGTTTCCTACAGT
GAGCAGTAAAAGAACAAATTAATGGAGTGAAACATGATCTCTTGGCTGCTAAATTCCAAAGAACAAATGT
GATATTTAATTACTTACAGATATTGAGCCTTTTTCCCCCACTAATTTTAATTTTGTCTCCCCATTTGTAA
ATTATTTGGTGTTTTTGTTTGTTTGTGCCATTTTGTTTTTAAGTTAGAACTCATACAAAGGTAATATATC
ACCATAAGCCCTGAGGGCATGACACAGAAGATTCACTTACAAAGGACAGACACTCTTTCTAATGGGTCAC
AACATTCCTCTGATGGATAGGAGTCACTAAACTGACAATAGGTTGCTTGAAAGAGCTCTCATCTGAGCTT
TAATCCTTATTTGATTTAACATTTTATCTTCATTGAAATATCTTAAACATTTGTTGAATGATAAAATCAG
GATGTTTTTATTTGTATTCCCTGAGAGCTAAAATTAAACAGAAGATGCACGTATTTCACTTCCCATATTT
TAGAGAAATTATTTGAGCTACACTAAATACAGCATTAATAAATCTGACTGTGGCTTAACTATATTTGTTC
TTCTTAATTAACTCCACAAAATATCTGCCACCCGGGTTTTGTGGTGAATTTCAAGACTTAAAGTAGCTAA
TGCAAAAGGATGATAATTTGTATTAATTTTGGTATACTATACCAACAGTTTTGAATAATATGTATGTCAG
AAGGCCTTAAGAAATAGAGCATTATGTCTGCTGTAATTATTCTCTCCTCTTTTCTGCCACACATAGCCAC
ATGGCTCAGTCATTATCTTCTGCTATTTAGTATATTTAATACCAAAGGAATTCCTGCTAGCCATCTGCTT
TTCTATGTTAATTCTTGCCCTTTGCAGTTTTCCTTACAAGATATAATCATCTAGAACAGCAGGTCCCTAC
AGAGAACTTGAACATTTGCTTTTAATCAAAAGGCATAGTTTATATTAAACTCAGTAAACAAAATCAGGGG
ACTTGTATAAATAACAATTTGTGCATATCATTTTCATTTTTGCTGACACTTTTGACTCTGGTATTGATCT
TTCTCCAGGTTGTGAAACTCAGAGGGCAAAGTGCAAAGTTCAAAAGTGGCTATTTGCCTCAAGGTTTATT
GAAAATAAAACATCAACGGAAGTCCTCTGAAGTAATTTGAGGAAACTTTTTTTTTCTTCTAGGAAGGATG
TCATTATTCAGTTTCTAAGGTTAAGTCTGCTTAGAGAAAAATAATAGAGTGAAAATAGGCTTGAAACATT
AGAAAGCTGGCAGAAAACATCTATATAATTGTGGGACTGAATGCAAGTATGTAAAATTTCCAAAAACAAA
CATTGCATTCTATATGGAACATCTCTTTATCTGTTCATCGTCCAAATACAGAAACTATAGCTCCATCTTG
CCAAATCCATAGTATGTGGACTGAAAAAAAAAAAAAAGAAAAAAGAAAAAACAGATGCAAAATGAATAAG
GAAAGAGTACATTTAAAAAAATACATTTTTTAAACTGGTTTAATAAGAAAATTAATTTTAAAAAATCAGT
ACAATTGGATTGTCATCAAGCAGCTAAAAGGCACAGCTCATTTTTTCAATTGTCCTGTTCCAAATGATTA
TTTTGTTTCATGCAAGCACTTGCTGGGAACGTTTCCATGCTGAAACAAGACAAGTGCAGGCAGAGCTGTT
TTTAATTTTTAAAGATAACTAAAAACATACAGAAAAGCCTTCCAAGCTTGACTTGAAATTGTTGTATCTA
AAGATTCTCAATGCATTTATTAGGAAGTGTCCATCCAACTTAAGAGAATTTTAACAGGCGTCCTAAGGTC
AGACTGCAAATCAGGCCAGGAGTCAAGAGCTTCAGTAATCTTTTCCCAGCGTCATGCAGTAGATCCTGGT
TATTTTCAACCAAATTAGACATCATTTTGGATGTTTATTCTCCCAATTATCTCCTTACCCCCCCAATCCT
TCTAAGTTTCTTTATGGTTTTATTTAAAAATTCTCTTAGTTTTTTATTGCGAGAGTAACTTAAGTGTGGT
CTATTTGAAATCTTCATCACATATAAAGGGGGAACACAAAATCATTTACGTAATAAGACTCCAGCTAACA
GGCACCCTCCAGCAATCTGAATGCTTATGAAATGGCATGAAAATAAATCCAGAAAATTAAACTAAGAGCT
AGACAAAATATAAACTACTTTGAGCTGTGCTTTTACAAGACAGATATGTCTAGGTATATGAGCTCCTAGT
TTTCCTGGA
